>Addgene plasmid #52269 | pSC-mTDG-K341R-IntE2 | depositor full sequence | sequence record 80819 | pSC-mTDG-K341R-IntE2 sequence 8898 bps
TAATACGACTCACTATAGGGGAATTGTGAGCGGATAACAATTCCCCTCTAGAAATAATTTTGTTTAACTT
TAAGAAGGAGATATAACCATGGACGCAGAGGCCGCGCGCAGCTATTCTCTGGAGCAAGTTCAAGCTTTGT
ATTCATTTCCATTTCAACAAATGATGGCAGAAGTTCCTAACATGGCAGTCACGACTGGACAGCAGGTGCC
AGCAGTAGCTCCTAACATGGCAACCGTGACAGAACAGCAGGTGCCCGCAGACGCTCCTGTCCAGGAACCT
GCACCAGAAGCTCCAAAGAGAAGGAAAAGGAAACCCAGAGCAGCAGAGCCCCAGGAACCAGTGGAGCCCA
AAAAACCTGCTACGTCGAAGAAATCCGGCAAGTCTACAAAATCAAAGGAAAAGCAGGAGAAAATCACAGA
CGCGTTTAAAGTGAAAAGGAAAGTGGACCGCTTCAACGGCGTCTCTGAAGCTGAGCTTCTGACCAAGACT
CTTCCTGACATTTTGACCTTCAATCTGGATATTGTGATCATTGGCATTAACCCGGGATTAATGGCTGCTT
ACAAAGGACATCACTACCCTGGGCCTGGAAATCACTTCTGGAAGTGTCTGTTCATGTCGGGGCTGAGTGA
GGTGCAGCTGAATCACATGGATGACCACACCTTACCCGGCAAGTACGGCATCGGATTCACCAACATGGTG
GAACGGACGACGCCGGGCAGCAAGGATCTGTCTAGTAAAGAGTTCCGGGAAGGAGGGCGCATCCTGGTGC
AGAAACTGCAGAAATATCAGCCACGAATAGCGGTGTTTAATGGAAAATGTATTTATGAAATTTTCAGTAA
AGAAGTTTTTGGAGTAAAGGTTAAGAACTTGGAATTTGGGCTTCAACCCCACAAGATCCCAGACACAGAA
ACTCTGTGCTACGTCATGCCGTCGTCCAGCGCCAGATGTGCTCAGTTTCCCCGGGCCCAGGACAAAGTTC
ATTACTACATTAAGCTGAAGGACTTGAGAGACCAGCTGAAAGGCATTGAACGCAACACCGACGTTCAGGA
AGTGCAGTATACATTTGACCTGCAGCTTGCGCAAGAGGACGCAAAGAAGATGGCTGTTAGGGAAGAAAAG
TATGATCCAGGCTATGAGGCAGCTTACGGCGGCGCCTATGGGGAAAACCCATGTAATGGGGAACCTTGTG
GCATTGCTTCAAATGGGCTAACAGCCCACAGTGCGGAGCCGAGAGGAGAAGCGACCCCCGGCGATGTTCC
AAATGGGCAGTGGATGGCACAGTCGTTTGCAGAGCAGATCCCTTCTTTTAATAATTGTGGGACCCGAGAG
CAGGAAGAAGAGAGCCACGCTCTCGAGATGTGCATCTGCGGAGATGCACTAGTTGCCCTACCCGAGGGCG
AGTCGGTACGCATCGCCGACATCGTGCCGGGTGCGCGGCCCAACAGTGACAACGCCATCGACCTGAAAGT
CCTTGACCGGCATGGCAATCCCGTGCTCGCCGACCGGCTGTTCCACTCCGGCGAGCATCCGGTGTACACG
GTGCGTACGGTCGAAGGTCTGCGTGTGACGGGCACCGCGAACCACCCGTTGTTGTGTTTGGTCGACGTCG
CCGGGGTGCCGACCCTGCTGTGGAAGCTGATCGACGAAATCAAGCCGGGCGATTACGCGGTGATTCAACG
CAGCGCATTCAGCGTCGACTGTGCAGGTTTTGCCCGCGGGAAACCCGAATTTGCGCCCACAACCTACACA
GTCGGCGTCCCTGGACTGGTGCGTTTCTTGGAAGCACACCACCGAGACCCGGACGCCCAAGCTATCGCCG
ACGAGCTGACCGACGGGCGGTTCTACTACGCGAAAGTCGCCAGTGTCACCGACGCCGGCGTGCAGCCGGT
GTATAGCCTTCGTGTCGACACGGCAGACCACGCGTTTATCACGAACGGGTTCGTCAGCCACGCTACTGGC
CTCACCGGTCTAAGCTTAGCATCCATGTCGGGGATCGCCCTCAGCAGACTCGCCCAGGAGAGGAAAGCAT
GGAGGAAAGACCACCCATTTGGTTTCGTGGCTGTCCCAACAAAAAATCCCGATGGCACGATGAACCTCAT
GAACTGGGAGTGCGCCATTCCGGGAAAGAAAGGGACTCCGTGGGAAGGAGGCTTGTTTAAACTACGGATG
CTTTTCAAAGATGATTATCCATCTTCGCCACCAAAATGTAAATTCGAACCACCATTATTTCACCCGAATG
TGTACCCTTCGGGGACAGTGTGCCTGTCCATCTTAGAGGAGGACAAGGACTGGAGGCCAGCCATCACAAT
CAAACAGATCCTATTAGGAATACAGGAACTTCTAAATGAACCAAATATCCAAGACCCAGCTCAAGCAGAG
GCCTACACGATTTACTGCCAAAACAGAGTGGAGTACGAGAAAAGGGTCCGAGCACAAGCCAAGAAGTTTG
CGCCCTCATCAGGATCCGGAATGTCCCCTATACTAGGTTATTGGAAAATTAAGGGCCTTGTGCAACCCAC
TCGACTTCTTTTGGAATATCTTGAAGAAAAATATGAAGAGCATTTGTATGAGCGCGATGAAGGTGATAAA
TGGCGAAACAAAAAGTTTGAATTGGGTTTGGAGTTTCCCAATCTTCCTTATTATATTGATGGTGATGTTA
AATTAACACAGTCTATGGCCATCATACGTTATATAGCTGACAAGCACAACATGTTGGGTGGTTGTCCAAA
AGAGCGTGCAGAGATTTCAATGCTTGAAGGAGCGGTTTTGGATATTAGATACGGTGTTTCGAGAATTGCA
TATAGTAAAGACTTTGAAACTCTCAAAGTTGATTTTCTTAGCAAGCTACCTGAAATGCTGAAAATGTTCG
AAGATCGTTTATGTCATAAAACATATTTAAATGGTGATCATGTAACCCATCCTGACTTCATGTTGTATGA
CGCTCTTGATGTTGTTTTATACATGGACCCAATGTGCCTGGATGCGTTCCCAAAATTAGTTTGTTTTAAA
AAACGTATTGAAGCTATCCCACAAATTGATAAGTACTTGAAATCCAGCAAGTATATAGCATGGCCTTTGC
AGGGCTGGCAAGCCACGTTTGGTGGTGGCGACCATCCTCCAAAATAGATCCGGCTGCTAACAAAGCCCGA
AAGGAAGCTGAGTTGGCTGCTGCCACCGCTGAGCAATAACTAGCATAACCCCTTGGGGCCTCTAAACGGG
TCTTGAGGGGTTTTTTGCTGAAAGGAGGAACTATATCCGGATAACTACGTCAGGTGGCACTTTTCGGGGA
AATGTGCGCGGAACCCCTATTTGTTTATTTTTCTAAATACATTCAAATATGTATCCGCTCATGAGACAAT
AACCCTGATAAATGCTTCAATAATATTGAAAAAGGAAGAGTATGAGTATTCAACATTTCCGTGTCGCCCT
TATTCCCTTTTTTGCGGCATTTTGCCTTCCTGTTTTTGCTCACCCAGAAACGCTGGTGAAAGTAAAAGAT
GCTGAAGATCAGTTGGGTGCACGAGTGGGTTACATCGAACTGGATCTCAACAGCGGTAAGATCCTTGAGA
GTTTTCGCCCCGAAGAACGTTCTCCAATGATGAGCACTTTTAAAGTTCTGCTATGTGGCGCGGTATTATC
CCGTGTTGACGCCGGGCAAGAGCAACTCGGTCGCCGCATACACTATTCTCAGAATGACTTGGTTGAGTAC
TCACCAGTCACAGAAAAGCATCTTACGGATGGCATGACAGTAAGAGAATTATGCAGTGCTGCCATAACCA
TGAGTGATAACACTGCGGCCAACTTACTTCTGACAACGATCGGAGGACCGAAGGAGCTAACCGCTTTTTT
GCACAACATGGGGGATCATGTAACTCGCCTTGATCGTTGGGAACCGGAGCTGAATGAAGCCATACCAAAC
GACGAGCGTGACACCACGATGCCTGTAGCAATGGCAACAACGTTGCGCAAACTATTAACTGGCGAACTAC
TTACTCTAGCTTCCCGGCAACAATTAATAGACTGGATGGAGGCGGATAAAGTTGCAGGACCACTTCTGCG
CTCGGCCCTTCCGGCTGGCTGGTTTATTGCTGATAAATCTGGAGCCGGTGAGCGTGGGTCTCGCGGTATC
ATTGCAGCACTGGGGCCAGATGGTAAGCCCTCCCGTATCGTAGTTATCTACACGACGGGGAGTCAGGCAA
CTATGGATGAACGAAATAGACAGATCGCTGAGATAGGTGCCTCACTGATTAAGCATTGGTAACTGTCAGA
CCAAGTTTACTCATATATACTTTAGATTGATT
[38 nt withheld, positions 4303-4340]
A
[37 nt withheld, positions 4342-4378]
ATTTTGTTAAAATTCGCGTTAAATTTTTGTTAAATCAGCTCATTTTTTAACCAATAGGCCGAAATCGGCA
AAATCCCTTATAAATCAAAAGAATAGCCCGAGATAGGGT
[37 nt withheld, positions 4488-4524]
AAAGAACGTGGACTCCAACGTCAAAGG
[141 nt withheld, positions 4552-4692]
G
[125 nt withheld, positions 4694-4818]
AAAGGATCTAGGTGAAGATCCTTTTTGATAATCTCATGACCAAAATCCCTTAACGTGAGTTTTCGTTCCA
CTGAGCGTCAGACCCCGTAGAAAAGATCAAAGGATCTTCTTGAGATCCTTTTTTTCTGCGCGTAATCTGC
TGCTTGCAAACAAAAAAACCACCGCTACCAGCGGTGGTTTGTTTGCCGGATCAAGAGCTACCAACTCTTT
TTCCGAAGGTAACTGGCTTCAGCAGAGCGCAGATACCAAATACTGTCCTTCTAGTGTAGCCGTAGTTAGG
CCACCACTTCAAGAACTCTGTAGCACCGCCTACATACCTCGCTCTGCTAATCCTGTTACCAGTGGCTGCT
GCCAGTGGCGATAAGTCGTGTCTTACCGGGTTGGACTCAAGACGATAGTTACCGGATAAGGCGCAGCGGT
CGGGCTGAACGGGGGGTTCGTGCACACAGCCCAGCTTGGAGCGAACGACCTACACCGAACTGAGATACCT
ACAGCGTGAGCTATGAGAAAGCGCCACGCTTCCCGAAGGGAGAAAGGCGGACAGGTATCCGGTAAGCGGC
AGGGTCGGAACAGGAGAGCGCACGAGGGAGCTTCCAGGGGGAAACGCCTGGTATCTTTATAGTCCTGTCG
GGTTTCGCCACCTCTGACTTGAGCGTCGATTTTTGTGATGCTCGTCAGGGGGGCGGAGCCTATGGAAAAA
CGCCAGCAACGCGGCCTTTTTACGGTTCCTGGCCTTTTGCTGGCCTTTTGCTCACATGTTCTTTCCTGCG
TTATCCCCTGATTCTGTGGATAACCGTATTACCGCCTTTGAGTGAGCTGATACCGCTCGCCGCAGCCGAA
CGACCGAGCGCAGCGAGTCAGTGAGCGAGGAAGCTATGGTGCACTCTCAGTACAATCTGCTCTGATGCCG
CATAGTTAAGCCAGTATACACTCCGCTATCGCTACGTGACTGGGTCATGGCTGCGCCCCGACACCCGCCA
ACACCCGCTGACGCGCCCTGACGGGCTTGTCTGCTCCCGGCATCCGCTTACAGACAAGCTGTGACCGTCT
CCGGGAGCTGCATGTGTCAGAGGTTTTCACCGTCATCACCGAAACGCGCGAGGCAGCTGCGGTAAAGCTC
ATCAGCGTGGTCGTGCAGCGATTCACAGATGTCTGCCTGTTCATCCGCGTCCAGCTCGTTGAGTTTCTCC
AGAAGCGTTAATGTCTGGCTTCTGATAAAGCGGGCCATGTTAAGGGCGGTTTTTTCCTGTTTGGTCACTG
ATGCCTCCGTGTAAGGGGGATTTCTGTTCATGGGGGTAATGATACCGATGAAACGAGAGAGGATGCTCAC
GATACGGGTTACTGATGATGAACATGCCCGGTTACTGGAACGTTGTGAGGGTAAACAACTGGCGGTATGG
ATGCGGCGGGACCAGAGAAAAATCACTCAGGGTCAATGCCAGCCGAACGCCAGCAAGACGTAGCCCAGCG
CGTCGGCCGCCATGCCGGCGATAATGGCCTGCTTCTCGCCGAAACGTTTGGTGGCGGGACCAGTGACGAA
GGCTTGAGCGAGGGCGTGCAAGATTCCGAATACCGCAAGCGACAGGCCGATCATCGTCGCGCTCCAGCGA
AAGCGGTCCTCGCCGAAAATGACCCAGAGCGCTGCCGGCACCTGTCCTACGAGTTGCATGATAAAGAAGA
CAGTCATAAGTGCGGCGACGATAGTCATGCCCCGCGCCCACCGGAAGGAGCTGACTGGGTTGAAGGCTCT
CAAGGGCATCGGTCGAGATCCCGGTGCCTAATGAGTGAGCTAACTTACATTAATTGCGTTGCGCTCACTG
CCCGCTTTCCAGTCGGGAAACCTGTCGTGCCAGCTGCATTAATGAATCGGCCAACGCGCGGGGAGAGGCG
GTTTGCGTATTGGGCGCCAGGGTGGTTTTTCTTTTCACCAGTGAGACGGGCAACAGCTGATTGCCCTTCA
CCGCCTGGCCCTGAGAGAGTTGCAGCAAGCGGTCCACGCTGGTTTGCCCCAGCAGGCGAAAATCCTGTTT
GATGGTGGTTAACGGCGGGATATAACATGAGCTGTCTTCGGTATCGTCGTATCCCACTACCGAGATATCC
GCACCAACGCGCAGCCCGGACTCGGTAATGGCGCGCATTGCGCCCAGCGCCATCTGATCGTTGGCAACCA
GCATCGCAGTGGGAACGATGCCCTCATTCAGCATTTGCATGGTTTGTTGAAAACCGGACATGGCACTCCA
GTCGCCTTCCCGTTCCGCTATCGGCTGAATTTGATTGCGAGTGAGATATTTATGCCAGCCAGCCAGACGC
AGACGCGCCGAGACAGAACTTAATGGGCCCGCTAACAGCGCGATTTGCTGGTGACCCAATGCGACCAGAT
GCTCCACGCCCAGTCGCGTACCGTCTTCATGGGAGAAAATAATACTGTTGATGGGTGTCTGGTCAGAGAC
ATCAAGAAATAACGCCGGAACATTAGTGCAGGCAGCTTCCACAGCAATGGCATCCTGGTCATCCAGCGGA
TAGTTAATGATCAGCCCACTGACGCGTTGCGCGAGAAGATTGTGCACCGCCGCTTTACAGGCTTCGACGC
CGCTTCGTTCTACCATCGACACCACCACGCTGGCACCCAGTTGATCGGCGCGAGATTTAATCGCCGCGAC
AATTTGCGACGGCGCGTGCAGGGCCAGACTGGAGGTGGCAACGCCAATCAGCAACGACTGTTTGCCCGCC
AGTTGTTGTGCCACGCGGTTGGGAATGTAATTCAGCTCCGCCATCGCCGCTTCCACTTTTTCCCGCGTTT
TCGCAGAAACGTGGCTGGCCTGGTTCACCACGCGGGAAACGGTCTGATAAGAGACACCGGCATACTCTGC
GACATCGTATAACGTTACTGGTTTCACATTCACCACCCTGAATTGACTCTCTTCCGGGCGCTATCATGCC
ATACCGCGAAAGGTTTTGCGCCATTCGATGGTGTCCGGGATCTCGACGCTCTCCCTTATGCGACTCCTGC
ATTAGGAAGCAGCCCAGTAGTAGGTTGAGGCCGTTGAGCACCGCCGCCGCAAGGAATGGTGCATGCCGGC
ATGCCGCCCTTTCGTCTTCAAGAATTAATTCCCAATTCCCCAGGCATCAAATAAAACGAAAGGCTCAGTC
GAAAGACTGGGCCTTTCGTTTTATCTGTTGTTTGTCGGTGAACGCTCTCCTGAGTAGGACAAATCCGCCG
GGAGCGGATTTGAACGTTGCGAAGCAACGGCCCGGAGGGTGGCGGGCAGGACGCCCGCCATAAACTGCCA
GGAATTAATTCCCCAGGCATCAAATAAAACGAAAGGCTCAGTCGAAAGACTGGGCCTTTCGTTTTATCTG
TTGTTTGTCGGTGAACGCTCTCCTGAGTAGGACAAATCCGCCGGGAGCGGATTTGAACGTTGCGAAGCAA
CGGCCCGGAGGGTGGCGGGCAGGACGCCCGCCATAAACTGCCAGGAATTAATTCCCCAGGCATCAAATAA
AACGAAAGGCTCAGTCGAAAGACTGGGCCTTTCGTTTTATCTGTTGTTTGTCGGTGAACGCTCTCCTGAG
TAGGACAAATCCGCCGGGAGCGGATTTGAACGTTGCGAAGCAACGGCCCGGAGGGTGGCGGGCAGGACGC
CCGCCATAAACTGCCAGGAATTAATTCCCCAGGCATCAAATAAAACGAAAGGCTCAGTCGAAAGACTGGG
CCTTTCGTTTTATCTGTTGTTTGTCGGTGAACGCTCTCCTGAGTAGGACAAATCCGCCGGGAGCGGATTT
GAACGTTGCGAAGCAACGGCCCGGAGGGTGGCGGGCAGGACGCCCGCCATAAACTGCCAGGAATTAATTC
CCCAGGCATCAAATAAAACGAAAGGCTCAGTCGAAAGACTGGGCCTTTCGTTTTATCTGTTGTTTGTCGG
TGAACGCTCTCCTGAGTAGGACAAATCCGCCGGGAGCGGATTTGAACGTTGCGAAGCAACGGCCCGGAGG
GTGGCGGGCAGGACGCCCGCCATAAACTGCCAGGAATTGGGGATCGGAATTAATTCCCGGTTTAAACCGG
GGATCTCGATCCCGCGAAAT
Features (pLannotate 1.2.2; 26 found; start..end, strand, type, name):
      1..19      +  promoter       T7 promoter: promoter for bacteriophage T7 RNA polymerase
     20..44      +  protein_bind   lac operator: The lac repressor binds to the lac operator to inhibit transcription in E. coli. This inhibition can be relieved by adding lactose or isopropyl-β-D-thiogalactopyranoside (IPTG). lac repressor encoded by lacI
     59..81      +  RBS            RBS: efficient ribosome binding site from bacteriophage T7 gene 10 (Olins and Rangwala, 1989)
     89..1351    +  CDS            Tdg: TDG_MOUSE - Experimental evidence at protein level: Swiss-Prot protein existence level 1. DNA glycosylase that plays a key role in active DNA demethylation: specifically recognizes and binds 5-formylcytosine (5fC) and 5-carboxylcytosine (5caC) in the context of CpG sites and mediates their excision through base-excision repair (BER) to install an unmethylated cytosine (PubMed:21817016). Cannot remove 5- hydroxymethylcytosine (5hmC). According to an alternative model, involved in DNA demethylation by mediating DNA glycolase activity toward 5-hydroxymethyluracil (5hmU) produced by deamination of
   1370..1954    +  CDS            Mxe GyrA intein: modified GyrA intein (Southworth et al., 1999); Mycobacterium xenopi gyrA; N-terminal cleavage of this intein can be induced by thiols.
   1985..2458    +  CDS            UBE2I: UBC9_CHICK - Also known as UBC9, UBCE9. Experimental evidence at protein level: Swiss-Prot protein existence level 1. Accepts the ubiquitin-like proteins SUMO1, SUMO2 and SUMO3 from the UBLE1A-UBLE1B E1 complex and catalyzes their covalent attachment to other proteins with the help of an E3 ligase such as RANBP2 or CBX4. Essential for nuclear architecture and chromosome segregation. From Gallus gallus (Chicken).
   2471..3124    +  CDS            GST26_SCHJA: Experimental evidence at protein level: Swiss-Prot protein existence level 1. GST isoenzymes appear to play a central role in the parasite detoxification system. Other functions are also suspected including a role in increasing the solubility of haematin in the parasite gut. From Schistosoma japonicum (Blood fluke).
   3133..3182    +  CDS            SET1 (fragment): solubility-enhancement tag derived from T7 phage gene 10B
   3190..3237    +  terminator     T7 terminator: transcription terminator for bacteriophage T7 RNA polymerase
   3297..3401    +  promoter       AmpR promoter: bla
   3402..4262    +  CDS            AmpR: β-lactamase; bla; confers resistance to ampicillin, carbenicillin, and related antibiotics
   4304..4817    -  rep_origin     M13 ori (sequence partly withheld): M13 bacteriophage origin of replication; arrow indicates direction of (+) strand synthesis
   4928..5516    +  rep_origin     ori: high-copy-number ColE1/pMB1/pBR322/pUC origin of replication
   5693..5783    -  misc_feature   bom (fragment): basis of mobility region from pBR322
   5885..6076    -  CDS            rop: Rop protein, which maintains plasmids at low copy number; rop
   6117..6227    +  CDS            mbeC (fragment): MBEC_ECOLX - Experimental evidence at protein level: Swiss-Prot protein existence level 1. Required for efficient mobilization of ColE1 plasmid and is thus essential to promote the specific transfer of the plasmid during conjugation. Probably functions by inducing DNA bending, helping the MbeA relaxase to melt the DNA around the nic site and cleave the phosphodiester bond. Binds specifically double-stranded DNA (dsDNA) containing the ColE1 oriT but does not recognize the inverted repeat (IR). From Escherichia coli.
   6262..6584    -  CDS            TcR (fragment): tetracycline efflux protein; tet; confers resistance to tetracycline
   6599..6620    -  protein_bind   CAP binding site: CAP binding activates transcription in the presence of cAMP. E. coli catabolite activator protein
   6633..7715    -  CDS            lacI: lac repressor; lacI; The lac repressor binds to the lac operator to inhibit transcription in E. coli. This inhibition can be relieved by adding lactose or isopropyl-β-D-thiogalactopyranoside (IPTG).
   7716..7793    -  promoter       lacI promoter: lacI
   7801..7894    -  CDS            TcR (fragment): tetracycline efflux protein; tet; confers resistance to tetracycline
   7946..8032    +  terminator     rrnB T1 terminator: Escherichia coli rrnB; transcription terminator T1 from the E. coli rrnB gene
   8129..8215    +  terminator     rrnB T1 terminator: Escherichia coli rrnB; transcription terminator T1 from the E. coli rrnB gene
   8312..8398    +  terminator     rrnB T1 terminator: Escherichia coli rrnB; transcription terminator T1 from the E. coli rrnB gene
   8495..8581    +  terminator     rrnB T1 terminator: Escherichia coli rrnB; transcription terminator T1 from the E. coli rrnB gene
   8678..8764    +  terminator     rrnB T1 terminator: Escherichia coli rrnB; transcription terminator T1 from the E. coli rrnB gene
