[The description below was written by a language model from this plasmid's Addgene catalogue record and pLannotate feature annotations shown in this document.]
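Description:
pSC-mTDG-K341R-IntE2 is an 8.9 kb bacterial expression plasmid built on the pTXB3 intein-fusion backbone, in which the original chitin-binding domain was replaced by a Ubc9-GST fusion to give the cloning vector pSC-IntE2. It is propagated in E. coli under ampicillin selection (AmpR/β-lactamase) from a ColE1/pMB1-type origin. The catalogue lists it as high copy, although the annotation also shows a rop gene and a bom fragment carried over from pBR322-type ancestry. An M13 phage origin, tetracycline-resistance gene fragments and a series of five rrnB T1 terminators are further backbone remnants.

The expression cassette is driven by a T7 promoter with an adjacent lac operator and the T7 gene 10 ribosome binding site, and it ends at a T7 terminator. A plasmid-borne lacI gene supplies the repressor, so expression is IPTG-inducible in hosts that provide T7 RNA polymerase, such as BL21(DE3). The open reading frame encodes mouse thymine DNA glycosylase (Tdg), cloned between NcoI and XhoI and carrying the K341R substitution that removes its SUMO acceptor lysine. It is fused at the C terminus to the Mxe GyrA intein, then to the SUMO E2 conjugating enzyme Ubc9 (UBE2I), and then to Schistosoma japonicum GST. The automated annotation matches the E2 to a chicken entry, and the record does not state its species of origin.

In this arrangement, GST serves as an affinity handle, the tethered E2 brings the SUMO-conjugating activity next to the substrate, and thiol-induced cleavage at the intein N terminus can release TDG from the E2-GST portion. The plasmid belongs to a recombinant SUMOylation system and is used together with a second vector. The acceptor-site mutant would plausibly act as a non-modifiable control, though the record does not say so explicitly.
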