Addgene plasmid #52269: pSC-mTDG-K341R-IntE2
Purpose: Bacterial expression of mouse TDG-K341R C-terminally fused to GyrA intein, SUMO-E2 and GST
Depositing lab: Primo Schaer. Depositing organization: University of Basel. Publication: Versatile Recombinant SUMOylation System for the Production of SUMO-Modified Protein. Weber AR, Schuermann D, Schar P. PLoS One. 2014 Jul 9;9(7):e102157. doi: 10.1371/journal.pone.0102157. eCollection 2014. PubMed 25007328.
Backbone
  Vector backbone: pTXB3
  Backbone manufacturer: New England Biolabs
  Backbone size w/o insert (bp): 6707
  Total vector size (bp): 8898
  Modifications to backbone: CBD domain replaced by Ubc9-GST fusion resulting in the cloning vector pSC-IntE2
  Vector type: Bacterial Expression
Growth in bacteria
  Bacterial resistance: Ampicillin, 100 μg/mL
  Growth temperature: 37°C
  Growth strain: DH5alpha
  Growth instructions: In combination with a second vector for protein expression in BL21(DE3) cells, the selection pressure was reduced by half to 50 mg/L Ampicillin
  Copy number: High Copy
Gene/Insert
  Gene/Insert name: TDG
  Species: M. musculus (mouse)
  Insert size (bp): 1265
  Mutation: K341R, SUMO acceptor site mutation
  GenBank ID: NM_011561.2
  Entrez Gene: Tdg (a.k.a. E130317C12Rik, JZA-3, Jza1)
  Promoter: T7
  Tag / fusion protein: GyrA-intein-Ubc9-GST (C terminal on backbone)
  Cloning method: Restriction Enzyme; 5′ cloning site NcoI (not destroyed); 3′ cloning site XhoI (not destroyed)
  Sequencing primers: 5′ TAATACGACTCACTATAGGG
Terms and licenses: Academic/Nonprofit Terms; Industry Terms: Not Available to Industry
How to cite: pSC-mTDG-K341R-IntE2 was a gift from Primo Schaer (Addgene plasmid # 52269 ; http://n2t.net/addgene:52269 ; RRID:Addgene_52269)
