>Addgene plasmid #52269 | pSC-mTDG-K341R-IntE2 | addgene partial sequence | sequence record 86029 | T7 5'-TAATACGACTCACTATAGGG-3'
AATAATTTTGTTTAACTTTAAGAAGGAGATATAACCATGGACGCAGAGGCCGCGCGCAGCTATTCTCTGG
AGCAAGTTCAAGCTTTGTATTCATTTCCATTTCAACAAATGATGGCAGAAGTTCCTAACATGGCAGTCAC
GACTGGACAGCAGGTGCCAGCAGTAGCTCCTAACATGGCAACCGTGACAGAACAGCAGGTGCCCGCAGAC
GCTCCTGTCCAGGAACCTGCACCAGAAGCTCCAAAGAGAAGGAAAAGGAAACCCAGAGCAGCAGAGCCCC
AGGAACCAGTGGAGCCCAAAAAACCTGCTACGTCGAAGAAATCCGGCAAGTCTACAAAATCAAAGGAAAA
GCAGGAGAAAATCACAGACGCGTTTAAAGTGAAAAGGAAAGTGGACCGCTTCAACGGCGTCTCTGAAGCT
GAGCTTCTGACCAAGACTCTTCCTGACATTTTGACCTTCAATCTGGATATTGTGATCATTGGCATTAACC
CGGGATTAATGGCTGCTTACAAAGGACATCACTACCCTGGGCCTGGAAATCACTTCTGGAAGTGTCTGTT
CATGTCGGGGCTGAGTGAGGTGCAGCTGAATCACATGGATGACCACACCTTACCCGGCAAGTACGGCATC
GGATTCACCAACATGGTGGAACGGACGACGCCGGGCAGCAAGGATCTGTCTAGTAAAGAGTTCCGGGAAG
GAGGGCGCATCCTGGTGCAGAAACTGCAGAAATATCAGCCACGAATAGCGGTGTTTAATGGAAAATGTAT
TTATGAAATTTTCAGTAAAGAAGTTTTTGGAGTAA
