>Addgene plasmid #52269 | pSC-mTDG-K341R-IntE2 | addgene partial sequence | sequence record 86352 | GST-R 5'-AAAGAAGTCGAGTGGGTTGC-3'
AGGGGACATTCCGGATCCTGATGAGGGCGCAAACTTCTTGGCTTGTGCTCGGACCCTTTTCTCGTACTCC
ACTCTGTTTTGGCAGTAAATCGTGTAGGCCTCTGCTTGAGCTGGGTCTTGGATATTTGGTTCATTTAGAA
GTTCCTGTATTCCTAATAGGATCTGTTTGATTGTGATGGCTGGCCTCCAGTCCTTGTCCTCCTCTAAGAT
GGACAGGCACACTGTCCCCGAAGGGTACACATTCGGGTGAAATAATGGTGGTTCGAATTTACATTTTGGT
GGCGAAGATGGATAATCATCTTTGAAAAGCATCCGTAGTTTAAACAAGCCTCCTTCCCACGGAGTCCCTT
TCTTTCCCGGAATGGCGCACTCCCAGTTCATGAGGTTCATCGTGCCATCGGGATTTTTTGTTGGGACAGC
CACGAAACCAAATGGGTGGTCTTTCCTCCATGCTTTCCTCTCCTGGGCGAGTCTGCTGAGGGCGATCCCC
GACATGGATGCTAAGCTTAGACCGGTGAGGCCAGTAGCGTGGCTGACGAACCCGTTCGTGATAAACGCGT
GGTCTGCCGTGTCGACACGAAGGCTATACACCGGCTGCACGCCGGCGTCGGTGACACTGGCGACTTTCGC
GTAGTAGAACCGCCCGTCGGTCAGCTCGTCGGCGATAGCTTGGGCGTCCGGGTCTCGGTGGTGTGCTTCC
AAGAAACGCACCAGTCCAGGGACGCCGACTGTGTAGGTTGTGGGCGCAAATTCGGGTTTCCCGCGGGCAA
AACCTGCACAGTCGACGCTGAATGCGCTGCGTTGAATCACCGC
