>Addgene plasmid #52269 | pSC-mTDG-K341R-IntE2 | addgene partial sequence | sequence record 89502 | MxeInt-R 5'-AGGGCAACTAGTGCATCTCC-3'
GCCATCCACTGCCCATTTGGAACATCGCCGGGGGTCGCTTCTCCTCTCGGCTCCGCACTGTGGGCTGTTA
GCCCATTTGAAGCAATGCCACAAGGTTCCCCATTACATGGGTTTTCCCCATAGGCGCCGCCGTAAGCTGC
CTCATAGCCTGGATCATACTTTTCTTCCCTAACAGCCATCTTCTTTGCGTCCTCTTGCGCAAGCTGCAGG
TCAAATGTATACTGCACTTCCTGAACGTCGGTGTTGCGTTCAATGCCTTTCAGCTGGTCTCTCAAGTCCT
TCAGCTTAATGTAGTAATGAACTTTGTCCTGGGCCCGGGGAAACTGAGCACATCTGGCGCTGGACGACGG
CATGACGTAGCACAGAGTTTCTGTGTCTGGGATCTTGTGGGGTTGAAGCCCAAATTCCAAGTTCTTAACC
TTTACTCCAAAAACTTCTTTACTGAAAATTTCATAAATACATTTTCCATTAAACACCGCTATTCGTGGCT
GATATTTCTGCAGTTTCTGCACCAGGATGCGCCCTCCTTCCCGGAACTCTTTACTAGACAGATCCTTGCT
GCCCGGCGTCGTCCGTTCCACCATGTTGGTGAATCCGATGCCGTACTTGCCGGGTAAGGTGTGGTCATCC
ATGTGATTCAGCTGCACCTCACTCAGCCCCGACATGAACAGACACTTCCAGAAGTGATTTCCAGGCCCAG
GGTAGTGA
